>Addgene plasmid #225633 | pEMS2387 | addgene full sequence | sequence record 451254 | Addgene NGS Result
CCTTAATTAGGCTGCGCGCTCGCTCGCTCACTGAGGCCGCCCGGGCAAAGCCCGGGCGTCGGGCGACCTT
TGGTCGCCCGGCCTCAGTGAGCGAGCGAGCGCGCAGAGAGGGAGTGGCCAACTCCATCACTAGGGGTTCC
TTGTAGTTAATGATTAACCCGCCATGCTACTTATCTACGTAGCCATGCTCTAGGAAGATCGGAATTCCCT
AGGCCGGCCAGGAGGGGCTGAGTAAATCTGCGCCTGATTTTCATCTGCCTACACTGAATTATGCCATCCA
TTTGGAGGCAATTTTCAAGTTAAAATGTTGTCAGAAGGCTGTCACAGTTTTTATCTTTCTTTTCTGTTCT
TTCTCAACCCACCCACATTTTCTAGTTAGGTTGGAAAGGGGAGTGAGGGGGATAGAGCCTGGTTTATATT
CAGAGATTTCTTAACAGGGCCAGAACCCAGGAAGGGATATGCTTTTCTCAGGAATAATGTCAAAATTAAT
ATAGCTTCCCAGTCAATGAGGACTATATAAATTACTATTTGCAAAGCACTAAGAACAGTGTCCGGCACAG
AGTCAGTGCTATGTAATGTAGATGTGAGAATGAGAGAGCCTGAGATTTTATGTTTGCGAGTCCCACAGGA
GGCAGGGCAATGCCAACTCCCTGTTGCTTGGAAGCAATGGGCAAGTCTATGACCCTCCTGTTGAGGCCCT
GTTACAGGTAACCAAGCCCCCACGGAATGGAGCTGAGGAGCTCCTGAGAATGGGCTTGTCCGGTTACTGT
TTGGATTCAGAACTGACCGTCCACGGCCACGGTGTCAGTCCCTCCTTGTTCTGCGCTTGCTTTTTGGGGT
CTCCCAGCCTCTCCCTAGTCCTAGAGTTTCTCAGGCAAATCCCAGCCACTACCCCTCCATCCGTGTCCCC
TGTTTCCCCAGTGCTGAGCTGGCTGAGCTGTGAGCTTTCCTGCTCCTTGCCTCAGGAAGCCAGGGGCAGC
CCAGTCACCTCTGGCCAGAGGCGGGCCTTAGGCCAAGCCTGGTTCCGTACCTGCTTTCTGCCAGGGACCA
AACTCCCGTTAGTCATTCCTGGTGTCAGCCAGGCAGAGGAGCAGGTGGGGGAGAGGGCGTGGGAGGAGGG
AGGTGAGGCAGCTCCCTCCGAGTGGAAGCTCACAGTCAGCTGCAGCGCCGCCCCTGCCCTGACTGCAGCT
GACTGGCAGGGGCACCTGGAGGCAGCGGGTTCGGGCGCAGTATGAGAGGGCTTACCCTCTGCGGCAGTGG
GAGACAGGACCAGGCAGCTCCCCACATCCTTCCACATCCGAGCTCCAGGGGTCTCTGGCTTGTCCTTTCA
CAGGGCGGCTGGTGTCCCTTAGGTGGGTGCTGGTAGTTCCTGGGAGAGTTGACGGGATGGAGCAGGCCAG
GGGGGCTGAGAAGTTGGCCTGGCGAGAGAAGGTGGGTGGGACTGGGAGAGCCTGGGCAGGGAGGGGCCTT
TCTGGGAGGGAGTGTCATGGGGCTGGCCGAGATCCAGGACCCAGGAGACTGGCCAAGCTGCCACAGGAGG
CCTGAGAGGCTGAGCATGGGGGGGGCGCGCCGAAGTTGGTCGTGAGGCACTGGGCAGGTAAGTATCAAGG
TTACAAGACAGGTTTAAGGAGACCAATAGAAACTGGGCTTGTCGAGACAGAGAAGACTCTTGCGTTTCTG
ATAGGCACCTATTGGTCTTACTGACATCCACTTTGCCTTTCTCTCCACAGGTGTCCACTCCCAGGCGGCC
GCCACCATGGTGAGCAAGGGCGAGGAGCTGTTCACCGGGGTGGTGCCCATCCTGGTCGAGCTGGACGGCG
ACGTAAACGGCCACAAGTTCAGCGTGTCCGGCGAGGGCGAGGGCGATGCCACCTACGGCAAGCTGACCCT
GAAGTTCATCTGCACCACCGGCAAGCTGCCCGTGCCCTGGCCCACCCTCGTGACCACCTTCACCTACGGC
GTGCAGTGCTTCGCCCGCTACCCCGACCACATGAAGCAGCACGACTTCTTCAAGTCCGCCATGCCCGAAG
GCTACGTCCAGGAGCGCACCATCTTCTTCAAGGACGACGGCAACTACAAGACCCGCGCCGAGGTGAAGTT
CGAGGGCGACACCCTGGTGAACCGCATCGAGCTGAAGGGCATCGACTTCAAGGAGGACGGCAACATCCTG
GGGCACAAGCTGGAGTACAACTACAACAGCCACAAGGTCTATATCACCGCCGACAAGCAGAAGAACGGCA
TCAAGGTGAACTTCAAGACCCGCCACAACATCGAGGACGGCAGCGTGCAGCTCGCCGACCACTACCAGCA
GAACACCCCCATCGGCGACGGCCCCGTGCTGCTGCCCGACAACCACTACCTGAGCACCCAGTCCGCCCTG
AGCAAAGACCCCAACGAGAAGCGCGATCACATGGTCCTGCTGGAGTTCGTGACCGCCGCCGGGATCACTC
TCGGCATGGACGAGCTGTACAAGTAAGCGGCCGCGATCGCTCAACCTCTGGATTACAAAATTTGTGAAAG
ATTGACTGGTATTCTTAACTATGTTGCTCCTTTTACGCTATGTGGATACGCTGCTTTAATGCCTTTGTAT
CATGCTATTGCTTCCCGTATGGCTTTCATTTTCTCCTCCTTGTATAAATCCTGGTTGCTGTCTCTTTATG
AGGAGTTGTGGCCCGTTGTCAGGCAACGTGGCGTGGTGTGCACTGTGTTTGCTGACGCAACCCCCACTGG
TTGGGGCATTGCCACCACCTGTCAGCTCCTTTCCGGGACTTTCGCTTTCCCCCTCCCTATTGCCACGGCG
GAACTCATCGCCGCCTGCCTTGCCCGCTGCTGGACAGGGGCTCGGCTGTTGGGCACTGACAATTCCGTGG
TGTTGTCGGGGAAATCATCGTCCTTTCCTTGGCTGCTCGCCTGTGTTGCCACCTGGATTCTGCGCGGGAC
GTCCTTCTGCTACGTCCCTTCGGCCCTCAATCCAGCGGACCTTCCTTCCCGCGGCCTGCTGCCGGCTCTG
CGGCCTCTTCCGCGTCTTCGCCTTCGCCCTCAGACGAGTCGGATCTCCCTTTGGGCCGCCTCCCCGCGAT
CGCAGACATGATAAGATACATTGATGAGTTTGGACAAACCACAACTAGAATGCAGTGAAAAAAATGCTTT
ATTTGTGAAATTTGTGATGCTATTGCTTTATTTGTAACCATTATAAGCTGCAATAAACAAGTTAACAACA
ACAATTGCATTCATTTTATGTTTCAGGTTCAGGGGGAGATGTGGGAGGTTTTTTAAAGCAAGTAAAACCT
CTACAAATGTGGTAGTCGAAATTCCCGATAAGGATCTTCGTCGACGAATTCCCGATAAGGATCTTCCTAG
AGCATGGCTACGTAGATAAGTAGCATGGCGGGTTAATCATTAACTACAAGGAACCCCTAGTGATGGAGTT
GGCCACTCCCTCTCTGCGCGCTCGCTCGCTCACTGAGGCCGGGCGACCAAAGGTCGCCCGACGCCCGGGC
TTTGCCCGGGCGGCCTCAGTGAGCGAGCGAGCGCGCAGCCTTAATTAACCTAATTCACTGGCCGTCGTTT
TACAACGTCGTGACTGGGAAAACCCTGGCGTTACCCAACTTAATCGCCTTGCAGCACATCCCCCTTTCGC
CAGCTGGCGTAATAGCGAAGAGGCCCGCACCGATCGCCCTTCCCAACAGTTGCGCAGCCTGAATGGCGAA
TGGG
[124 nt withheld, positions 3715-3838]
C
[91 nt withheld, positions 3840-3930]
A
[49 nt withheld, positions 3932-3980]
CCTTTGACGTTGGAGTCCACGTTCTTT
[37 nt withheld, positions 4008-4044]
ACCCTATCTCGGTCTATTCTTTTGATTTATAAGGGATTTTGCCGATTTCGGCCTATTGGTTAAAAAATGA
GCTGATTTAACAAAAATTTAACGCGAATTTTAACAAAATATTAACGCTTACAATTTAGGTGGCACTTTTC
GGGGAAATGTGCGCGGAACCCCTATTTGTTTATTTTTCTAAATACATTCAAATATGTATCCGCTCATGAG
ACAATAACCCTGATAAATGCTTCAATAATATTGAAAAAGGAAGAGTATGAGTATTCAACATTTCCGTGTC
GCCCTTATTCCCTTTTTTGCGGCATTTTGCCTTCCTGTTTTTGCTCACCCAGAAACGCTGGTGAAAGTAA
AAGATGCTGAAGATCAGTTGGGTGCACGAGTGGGTTACATCGAACTGGATCTCAACAGCGGTAAGATCCT
TGAGAGTTTTCGCCCCGAAGAACGTTTTCCAATGATGAGCACTTTTAAAGTTCTGCTATGTGGCGCGGTA
TTATCCCGTATTGACGCCGGGCAAGAGCAACTCGGTCGCCGCATACACTATTCTCAGAATGACTTGGTTG
AGTACTCACCAGTCACAGAAAAGCATCTTACGGATGGCATGACAGTAAGAGAATTATGCAGTGCTGCCAT
AACCATGAGTGATAACACTGCGGCCAACTTACTTCTGACAACGATCGGAGGACCGAAGGAGCTAACCGCT
TTTTTGCACAACATGGGGGATCATGTAACTCGCCTTGATCGTTGGGAACCGGAGCTGAATGAAGCCATAC
CAAACGACGAGCGTGACACCACGATGCCTGTAGCAATGGCAACAACGTTGCGCAAACTATTAACTGGCGA
ACTACTTACTCTAGCTTCCCGGCAACAATTAATAGACTGGATGGAGGCGGATAAAGTTGCAGGACCACTT
CTGCGCTCGGCCCTTCCGGCTGGCTGGTTTATTGCTGATAAATCTGGAGCCGGTGAGCGTGGGTCTCGCG
GTATCATTGCAGCACTGGGGCCAGATGGTAAGCCCTCCCGTATCGTAGTTATCTACACGACGGGGAGTCA
GGCAACTATGGATGAACGAAATAGACAGATCGCTGAGATAGGTGCCTCACTGATTAAGCATTGGTAACTG
TCAGACCAAGTTTACTCATATATACTTTAGATTGATTTAAAACTTCATTTTTAATTTAAAAGGATCTAGG
TGAAGATCCTTTTTGATAATCTCATGACCAAAATCCCTTAACGTGAGTTTTCGTTCCACTGAGCGTCAGA
CCCCGTAGAAAAGATCAAAGGATCTTCTTGAGATCCTTTTTTTCTGCGCGTAATCTGCTGCTTGCAAACA
AAAAAACCACCGCTACCAGCGGTGGTTTGTTTGCCGGATCAAGAGCTACCAACTCTTTTTCCGAAGGTAA
CTGGCTTCAGCAGAGCGCAGATACCAAATACTGTTCTTCTAGTGTAGCCGTAGTTAGGCCACCACTTCAA
GAACTCTGTAGCACCGCCTACATACCTCGCTCTGCTAATCCTGTTACCAGTGGCTGCTGCCAGTGGCGAT
AAGTCGTGTCTTACCGGGTTGGACTCAAGACGATAGTTACCGGATAAGGCGCAGCGGTCGGGCTGAACGG
GGGGTTCGTGCACACAGCCCAGCTTGGAGCGAACGACCTACACCGAACTGAGATACCTACAGCGTGAGCT
ATGAGAAAGCGCCACGCTTCCCGAAGGGAGAAAGGCGGACAGGTATCCGGTAAGCGGCAGGGTCGGAACA
GGAGAGCGCACGAGGGAGCTTCCAGGGGGAAACGCCTGGTATCTTTATAGTCCTGTCGGGTTTCGCCACC
TCTGACTTGAGCGTCGATTTTTGTGATGCTCGTCAGGGGGGCGGAGCCTATGGAAAAACGCCAGCAACGC
GGCCTTTTTACGGTTCCTGGCCTTTTGCTGGCCTTTTGCTCACATGTTCTTTCCTGCGTTATCCCCTGAT
TCTGTGGATAACCGTATTACCGCCTTTGAGTGAGCTGATACCGCTCGCCGCAGCCGAACGACCGAGCGCA
GCGAGTCAGTGAGCGAGGAAGCGGAAGAGCGCCCAATACGCAAACCGCCTCTCCCCGCGCGTTGGCCGAT
TCATTAATGCAGCTGGCACGACAGGTTTCCCGACTGGAAAGCGGGCAGTGAGCGCAACGCAATTAATGTG
AGTTAGCTCACTCATTAGGCACCCCAGGCTTTACACTTTATGCTTCCGGCTCGTATGTTGTGTGGAATTG
TGAGCGGATAACAATTTCACACAGGAAACAGCTATGACCATGATTACGCCAGATTTAATTAAGG
Features (pLannotate 1.2.2; 16 found; start..end, strand, type, name):
     11..141     -  repeat_region  AAV2 ITR (fragment): inverted terminal repeat of adeno-associated virus serotype 2 inverted
   1598..1730    +  intron         chimeric intron: chimera between introns from human β-globin and immunoglobulin heavy chain genes
   1757..2476    +  CDS            EmGFP: Emerald GFP mammalian codon-optimized
   2491..3077    +  misc_feature   WPRE: woodchuck hepatitis virus posttranscriptional regulatory element
   3092..3213    -  polyA_signal   SV40 poly(A) signal: SV40 polyadenylation signal
   3236..3304    -  CDS            large T antigen (fragment): large T antigen from SV40 (simian virus 40)
   3409..3539    +  repeat_region  AAV2 ITR (fragment): inverted terminal repeat of adeno-associated virus serotype 2 inverted
   3553..3710    +  CDS            lacZα (fragment): LacZα fragment of β-galactosidase; lacZ fragment
   3715..4143    +  rep_origin     f1 ori (sequence partly withheld): f1 bacteriophage origin of replication; arrow indicates direction of (+) strand synthesis
   4196..4300    +  promoter       AmpR promoter: bla
   4301..5161    +  CDS            AmpR: β-lactamase; bla; confers resistance to ampicillin, carbenicillin, and related antibiotics
   5332..5920    +  rep_origin     ori: high-copy-number ColE1/pMB1/pBR322/pUC origin of replication
   6103..6195    +  CDS            lacI (fragment): lac repressor; lacI; The lac repressor binds to the lac operator to inhibit transcription in E. coli. This inhibition can be relieved by adding lactose or isopropyl-β-D-thiogalactopyranoside (IPTG).
   6208..6229    +  protein_bind   CAP binding site: CAP binding activates transcription in the presence of cAMP. E. coli catabolite activator protein
   6244..6274    +  promoter       lac promoter: promoter for the E. coli lac operon
   6282..6298    +  protein_bind   lac operator: The lac repressor binds to the lac operator to inhibit transcription in E. coli. This inhibition can be relieved by adding lactose or isopropyl-β-D-thiogalactopyranoside (IPTG). lac repressor encoded by lacI
