>Addgene plasmid #225633 | pEMS2387 Sequencing Result | analyzer sequence | sequence record 445485
TGCTTAATCAGTGAGGCACCTATCTCAGCGATCTGTCTATTTCGTTCATCCATAGTTGCCTGACTCCCCG
TCGTGTAGATAACTACGATACGGGAGGGCTTACCATCTGGCCCCAGTGCTGCAATGATACCGCGAGACCC
ACGCTCACCGGCTCCAGATTTATCAGCAATAAACCAGCCAGCCGGAAGGGCCGAGCGCAGAAGTGGTCCT
GCAACTTTATCCGCCTCCATCCAGTCTATTAATTGTTGCCGGGAAGCTAGAGTAAGTAGTTCGCCAGTTA
ATAGTTTGCGCAACGTTGTTGCCATTGCTACAGGCATCGTGGTGTCACGCTCGTCGTTTGGTATGGCTTC
ATTCAGCTCCGGTTCCCAACGATCAAGGCGAGTTACATGATCCCCCATGTTGTGCAAAAAAGCGGTTAGC
TCCTTCGGTCCTCCGATCGTTGTCAGAAGTAAGTTGGCCGCAGTGTTATCACTCATGGTTATGGCAGCAC
TGCATAATTCTCTTACTGTCATGCCATCCGTAAGATGCTTTTCTGTGACTGGTGAGTACTCAACCAAGTC
ATTCTGAGAATAGTGTATGCGGCGACCGAGTTGCTCTTGCCCGGCGTCAATACGGGATAATACCGCGCCA
CATAGCAGAACTTTAAAAGTGCTCATCATTGGAAAACGTTCTTCGGGGCGAAAACTCTCAAGGATCTTAC
CGCTGTTGAGATCCAGTTCGATGTAACCCACTCGTGCACCCAACTGATCTTCAGCATCTTTTACTTTCAC
CAGCGTTTCTGGGTGAGCAAAAACAGGAAGGCAAAATGCCGCAAAAAAGGGAATAAGGGCGACACGGAAA
TGTTGAATACTCATACTCTTCCTTTTTCAATATTATTGAAGCATTTATCAGGGTTATTGTCTCATGAGCG
GATACATATTTGAATGTATTTAGAAAAATAAACAAATAGGGGTTCCGCGCACATTTCCCCGAAAAGTGCC
ACCTAAATTGTAAGCGTTAATATTTTGTTAAAATTCGCGTTAAATTTTTGTTAAATCAGCTCATTTTTTA
ACCAATAGGCCGAAATCGGCAAAATCCCTTATAAATCAAAAGAATAGACCGAGATAGGGT
[37 nt withheld, positions 1111-1147]
AAAGAACGTGGACTCCAACGTCAAAGG
[49 nt withheld, positions 1175-1223]
T
[91 nt withheld, positions 1225-1315]
G
[124 nt withheld, positions 1317-1440]
CCCATTCGCCATTCAGGCTGCGCAACTGTTGGGAAGGGCGATCGGTGCGGGCCTCTTCGCTATTACGCCA
GCTGGCGAAAGGGGGATGTGCTGCAAGGCGATTAAGTTGGGTAACGCCAGGGTTTTCCCAGTCACGACGT
TGTAAAACGACGGCCAGTGAATTAGGTTAATTAAGGCCTTAATTAAATCTGGCGTAATCATGGTCATAGC
TGTTTCCTGTGTGAAATTGTTATCCGCTCACAATTCCACACAACATACGAGCCGGAAGCATAAAGTGTAA
AGCCTGGGGTGCCTAATGAGTGAGCTAACTCACATTAATTGCGTTGCGCTCACTGCCCGCTTTCCAGTCG
GGAAACCTGTCGTGCCAGCTGCATTAATGAATCGGCCAACGCGCGGGGAGAGGCGGTTTGCGTATTGGGC
GCTCTTCCGCTTCCTCGCTCACTGACTCGCTGCGCTCGGTCGTTCGGCTGCGGCGAGCGGTATCAGCTCA
CTCAAAGGCGGTAATACGGTTATCCACAGAATCAGGGGATAACGCAGGAAAGAACATGTGAGCAAAAGGC
CAGCAAAAGGCCAGGAACCGTAAAAAGGCCGCGTTGCTGGCGTTTTTCCATAGGCTCCGCCCCCCTGACG
AGCATCACAAAAATCGACGCTCAAGTCAGAGGTGGCGAAACCCGACAGGACTATAAAGATACCAGGCGTT
TCCCCCTGGAAGCTCCCTCGTGCGCTCTCCTGTTCCGACCCTGCCGCTTACCGGATACCTGTCCGCCTTT
CTCCCTTCGGGAAGCGTGGCGCTTTCTCATAGCTCACGCTGTAGGTATCTCAGTTCGGTGTAGGTCGTTC
GCTCCAAGCTGGGCTGTGTGCACGAACCCCCCGTTCAGCCCGACCGCTGCGCCTTATCCGGTAACTATCG
TCTTGAGTCCAACCCGGTAAGACACGACTTATCGCCACTGGCAGCAGCCACTGGTAACAGGATTAGCAGA
GCGAGGTATGTAGGCGGTGCTACAGAGTTCTTGAAGTGGTGGCCTAACTACGGCTACACTAGAAGAACAG
TATTTGGTATCTGCGCTCTGCTGAAGCCAGTTACCTTCGGAAAAAGAGTTGGTAGCTCTTGATCCGGCAA
ACAAACCACCGCTGGTAGCGGTGGTTTTTTTGTTTGCAAGCAGCAGATTACGCGCAGAAAAAAAGGATCT
CAAGAAGATCCTTTGATCTTTTCTACGGGGTCTGACGCTCAGTGGAACGAAAACTCACGTTAAGGGATTT
TGGTCATGAGATTATCAAAAAGGATCTTCACCTAGATCCTTTTAAATTAAAAATGAAGTTTTAAATCAAT
CTAAAGTATATATGAGTAAACTTGGTCTGACAGTTACCAA
Features (pLannotate 1.2.2; 9 found; start..end, strand, type, name):
    855..959     -  promoter       AmpR promoter: bla
   1012..1440    -  rep_origin     f1 ori (sequence partly withheld): f1 bacteriophage origin of replication; arrow indicates direction of (+) strand synthesis
   1445..1602    -  CDS            lacZα (fragment): LacZα fragment of β-galactosidase; lacZ fragment
   1667..1683    -  protein_bind   lac operator: The lac repressor binds to the lac operator to inhibit transcription in E. coli. This inhibition can be relieved by adding lactose or isopropyl-β-D-thiogalactopyranoside (IPTG). lac repressor encoded by lacI
   1691..1721    -  promoter       lac promoter: promoter for the E. coli lac operon
   1736..1757    -  protein_bind   CAP binding site: CAP binding activates transcription in the presence of cAMP. E. coli catabolite activator protein
   1770..1862    -  CDS            lacI (fragment): lac repressor; lacI; The lac repressor binds to the lac operator to inhibit transcription in E. coli. This inhibition can be relieved by adding lactose or isopropyl-β-D-thiogalactopyranoside (IPTG).
   2045..2633    -  rep_origin     ori: high-copy-number ColE1/pMB1/pBR322/pUC origin of replication
   2804..854     -  CDS            AmpR (across the origin): β-lactamase; bla; confers resistance to ampicillin, carbenicillin, and related antibiotics
