[The description below was written by a language model from this plasmid's Addgene catalogue record and pLannotate feature annotations shown in this document.]
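Description:
pEMS2387 is an AAV transfer (cis) plasmid built on the pEMS2131 backbone, in which a human ADORA2A-derived MiniPromoter, Ple389, drives expression of Emerald GFP. The full sequence record is about 6.3 kb. The expression cassette lies between two AAV2 inverted terminal repeats, the elements that allow the intervening DNA to be replicated and packaged into recombinant AAV particles when rep, cap and helper functions are supplied in trans. The 1,344 bp Ple389 insert was cloned between FseI and AscI sites that remain intact. It is not annotated in the feature table, but presumably occupies the unannotated gap between the left ITR and the chimeric β-globin/immunoglobulin intron. That intron precedes the mammalian codon-optimised EmGFP coding sequence, which is followed by a WPRE to enhance transcript stability and expression, and an SV40 polyadenylation signal. A short SV40 large T antigen fragment annotated beside the poly(A) signal is most likely a remnant of that SV40 region.

Outside the ITRs, the plasmid carries a ColE1/pUC-type origin, an f1 origin, the β-lactamase gene for ampicillin selection, and residual lac elements (lacZα and lacI fragments, lac promoter and operator). Although the origin is annotated as a high-copy type, the catalogue lists the plasmid as low copy, and recombination-deficient E. coli strains are recommended, consistent with the instability of ITR repeats.

A second, 2.8 kb sequence record shows only backbone features and none of the ITR-flanked cassette, so it does not represent the full construct. According to the associated publication title, Ple389 gives selective expression in medium spiny neurons in mice and non-human primates, so this reporter serves to visualise and characterise that promoter's activity after AAV delivery.
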