Addgene plasmid #225633: pEMS2387
Purpose: AAV plasmid with Ple389 (ADORA2A MiniPromoter) driving expression of EmGFP. Contains WPRE.
Depositing lab: Elizabeth Simpson. Depositing organization: University of British Columbia. Publication: New MiniPromoter Ple389 (ADORA2A) drives selective expression in medium spiny neurons in mice and non-human primates. de Moura Gomes A, L Petkau T, J Korecki A, Fornes O, Galvan A, Lu G, M Hill A, Ling Lam S, Yao A, A Farkas R, W Wasserman W, Smith Y, M Simpson E, R Leavitt B. Sci Rep. 2024 Nov 15;14(1):28194. doi: 10.1038/s41598-024-79004-y. PubMed 39548191.
Backbone
  Vector backbone: pEMS2131
  Backbone manufacturer: Elizabeth Simpson (Addgene plasmid # 111895)
  Backbone size w/o insert (bp): 4999
  Vector type: AAV
Growth in bacteria
  Bacterial resistance: Ampicillin, 100 μg/mL
  Growth temperature: 37°C
  Growth strain: NEB Stable
  Growth instructions: We also recommend using “SURE” cells from Agilent, that the colonies are freshly picked, and that you limit the time to grow the culture. We typically transform the plasmid in the afternoon and take out the plate from the 37 degree incubator in the morning, we then pick the colonies and grow in LB for ~ 20 hrs
  Copy number: Low Copy
Gene/Insert
  Gene/Insert name: Ple389 (alt name: ADORA2A MiniPromoter)
  Species: H. sapiens (human)
  Insert size (bp): 1344
  Entrez Gene: ADORA2A (a.k.a. A2aR, ADORA2, RDC8)
  Cloning method: Restriction Enzyme; 5′ cloning site FseI (not destroyed); 3′ cloning site AscI (not destroyed)
  Sequencing primers: 5′ oEMS6098 (GCCATGCTCTAGGAAGATCG); 3′ oEMS6163 (GGTTCTTGATCCCTTCTGAC)
Terms and licenses: Academic/Nonprofit Terms; Industry Terms: Not Available to Industry
How to cite: pEMS2387 was a gift from Elizabeth Simpson (Addgene plasmid # 225633 ; http://n2t.net/addgene:225633 ; RRID:Addgene_225633)
